>Addgene plasmid #174699 | CMV-evoA1-seBE4max-IRES | addgene full sequence | sequence record 344622 | Addgene NGS Result
AATGCAAGGTCTGTTGAATGTCGTGAAGGAAGCAGTTCCTCTGGAAGCTTCTTGAAGACAAACAACGTCT
GTAGCGACCCTTTGCAGGCAGCGGAACCCCCCACCTGGCGACAGGTGCCTCTGCGGCCAAAAGCCACGTG
TATAAGATACACCTGCAAAGGCGGCACAACCCCAGTGCCACGTTGTGAGTTGGATAGTTGTGGAAAGAGT
CAAATGGCTCTCCTCAAGCGTATTCAACAAGGGGCTGAAGGATGCCCAGAAGGTACCCCATTGTATGGGA
TCTGATCTGGGGCCTCGGTGCACATGCTTTACATGTGTTTAGTCGAGGTTAAAAAAACGTCTAGGCCCCC
CGAACCACGGGGACGTGGTTTTCCTTTGAAAAACACGATGATAATATGGCCCCCAAGCTTGCCACCATGG
GCGTACAAGTTGAAACTATCAGCCCTGGGGACGGCAGAACCTTTCCGAAGAGGGGACAGACATGTGTTGT
TCACTATACTGGAATGTTGGAAGATGGTAAGAAGTTCGATAGCAGCAGAGATAGGAATAAACCATTTAAA
TTCATGCTTGGCAAGCAAGAAGTGATTAGGGGTTGGGAAGAAGGTGTCGCTCAAATGAGTGTAGGTCAGA
GGGCTAAGTTAACAATTAGTCCTGATTATGCTTATGGCGCTACAGGTCATCCAGGAATCATTCCCCCACA
TGCTACTCTTGTTTTCGACGTTGAATTGCTTAAGCTTGAAGGATCAGGTTCTGGATCTGGTTCAGGATCA
GGCTCACCCGGGCTTAATACCAGATGTAGCATCACATGGTTTCTGAGCTGGTCCCCTTGCGGAGAGTGTA
GCAGGGCCATCACCGAGTTCCTGTCCAGATATCCAAATGTGACACTGTTTATCTACATCGCCAGGCTGTA
TCACCTGGCAAACCCAAGGAATAGGCAGGGCCTGCGCGATCTGATCAGCTCCGGCGTGACCATCCAGATC
ATGACAGAGCAGGAGTCCGGCTACTGCTGGCACAACTTCGTGAATTATTCTCCTAGCAACGAGTCCCACT
GGCCTAGGTACCCACACCTGTGGGTGCGCCTGTACGTGCTGGAGCTGTATTGCATCATCCTGGGCCTGCC
CCCTTGTCTGAATATCCTGCGGAGAAAGCAGAGCCAGCTGACCTCCTTTACAATCGCCCTGCAGTCTTGT
CACTATCAGAGGCTGCCACCCCACATCCTGTGGGCCACAGGCCTGAAGTCTGGCGGATCTAGCGGAGGAT
CCTCTGGCAGCGAGACACCCGGGACAAGCGAGTCAGCAACACCAGAGAGCAGTGGCGGCAGCAGCGGCGG
CAGCGACAAGAAGTACAGCATCGGCCTGGCCATCGGCACCAACTCTGTGGGCTGGGCCGTGATCACCGAC
GAGTACAAGGTGCCCAGCAAGAAATTCAAGGTGCTGGGCAACACCGACCGGCACAGCATCAAGAAGAACC
TGATCGGAGCCCTGCTGTTCGACAGCGGCGAAACAGCCGAGGCCACCCGGCTGAAGAGAACCGCCAGAAG
AAGATACACCAGACGGAAGAACCGGATCTGCTATCTGCAAGAGATCTTCAGCAACGAGATGGCCAAGGTG
GACGACAGCTTCTTCCACAGACTGGAAGAGTCCTTCCTGGTGGAAGAGGATAAGAAGCACGAGCGGCACC
CCATCTTCGGCAACATCGTGGACGAGGTGGCCTACCACGAGAAGTACCCCACCATCTACCACCTGAGAAA
GAAACTGGTGGACAGCACCGACAAGGCCGACCTGCGGCTGATCTATCTGGCCCTGGCCCACATGATCAAG
TTCCGGGGCCACTTCCTGATCGAGGGCGACCTGAACCCCGACAACAGCGACGTGGACAAGCTGTTCATCC
AGCTGGTGCAGACCTACAACCAGCTGTTCGAGGAAAACCCCATCAACGCCAGCGGCGTGGACGCCAAGGC
CATCCTGTCTGCCAGACTGAGCAAGAGCAGACGGCTGGAAAATCTGATCGCCCAGCTGCCCGGCGAGAAG
AAGAATGGCCTGTTCGGAAACCTGATTGCCCTGAGCCTGGGCCTGACCCCCAACTTCAAGAGCAACTTCG
ACCTGGCCGAGGATGCCAAACTGCAGCTGAGCAAGGACACCTACGACGACGACCTGGACAACCTGCTGGC
CCAGATCGGCGACCAGTACGCCGACCTGTTTCTGGCCGCCAAGAACCTGTCCGACGCCATCCTGCTGAGC
GACATCCTGAGAGTGAACACCGAGATCACCAAGGCCCCCCTGAGCGCCTCTATGATCAAGAGATACGACG
AGCACCACCAGGACCTGACCCTGCTGAAAGCTCTCGTGCGGCAGCAGCTGCCTGAGAAGTACAAAGAGAT
TTTCTTCGACCAGAGCAAGAACGGCTACGCCGGCTACATTGACGGCGGAGCCAGCCAGGAAGAGTTCTAC
AAGTTCATCAAGCCCATCCTGGAAAAGATGGACGGCACCGAGGAACTGCTCGTGAAGCTGAACAGAGAGG
ACCTGCTGCGGAAGCAGCGGACCTTCGACAACGGCAGCATCCCCCACCAGATCCACCTGGGAGAGCTGCA
CGCCATTCTGCGGCGGCAGGAAGATTTTTACCCATTCCTGAAGGACAACCGGGAAAAGATCGAGAAGATC
CTGACCTTCCGCATCCCCTACTACGTGGGCCCTCTGGCCAGGGGAAACAGCAGATTCGCCTGGATGACCA
GAAAGAGCGAGGAAACCATCACCCCCTGGAACTTCGAGGAAGTGGTGGACAAGGGCGCTTCCGCCCAGAG
CTTCATCGAGCGGATGACCAACTTCGATAAGAACCTGCCCAACGAGAAGGTGCTGCCCAAGCACAGCCTG
CTGTACGAGTACTTCACCGTGTATAACGAGCTGACCAAAGTGAAATACGTGACCGAGGGAATGAGAAAGC
CCGCCTTCCTGAGCGGCGAGCAGAAAAAGGCCATCGTGGACCTGCTGTTCAAGACCAACCGGAAAGTGAC
CGTGAAGCAGCTGAAAGAGGACTACTTCAAGAAAATCGAGTGCTTCGACTCCGTGGAAATCTCCGGCGTG
GAAGATCGGTTCAACGCCTCCCTGGGCACATACCACGATCTGCTGAAAATTATCAAGGACAAGGACTTCC
TGGACAATGAGGAAAACGAGGACATTCTGGAAGATATCGTGCTGACCCTGACACTGTTTGAGGACAGAGA
GATGATCGAGGAACGGCTGAAAACCTATGCCCACCTGTTCGACGACAAAGTGATGAAGCAGCTGAAGCGG
CGGAGATACACCGGCTGGGGCAGGCTGAGCCGGAAGCTGATCAACGGCATCCGGGACAAGCAGTCCGGCA
AGACAATCCTGGATTTCCTGAAGTCCGACGGCTTCGCCAACAGAAACTTCATGCAGCTGATCCACGACGA
CAGCCTGACCTTTAAAGAGGACATCCAGAAAGCCCAGGTGTCCGGCCAGGGCGATAGCCTGCACGAGCAC
ATTGCCAATCTGGCCGGCAGCCCCGCCATTAAGAAGGGCATCCTGCAGACAGTGAAGGTGGTGGACGAGC
TCGTGAAAGTGATGGGCCGGCACAAGCCCGAGAACATCGTGATCGAAATGGCCAGAGAGAACCAGACCAC
CCAGAAGGGACAGAAGAACAGCCGCGAGAGAATGAAGCGGATCGAAGAGGGCATCAAAGAGCTGGGCAGC
CAGATCCTGAAAGAACACCCCGTGGAAAACACCCAGCTGCAGAACGAGAAGCTGTACCTGTACTACCTGC
AGAATGGGCGGGATATGTACGTGGACCAGGAACTGGACATCAACCGGCTGTCCGACTACGATGTGGACCA
TATCGTGCCTCAGAGCTTTCTGAAGGACGACTCCATCGACAACAAGGTGCTGACCAGAAGCGACAAGAAC
CGGGGCAAGAGCGACAACGTGCCCTCCGAAGAGGTCGTGAAGAAGATGAAGAACTACTGGCGGCAGCTGC
TGAACGCCAAGCTGATTACCCAGAGAAAGTTCGACAATCTGACCAAGGCCGAGAGAGGCGGCCTGAGCGA
ACTGGATAAGGCCGGCTTCATCAAGAGACAGCTGGTGGAAACCCGGCAGATCACAAAGCACGTGGCACAG
ATCCTGGACTCCCGGATGAACACTAAGTACGACGAGAATGACAAGCTGATCCGGGAAGTGAAAGTGATCA
CCCTGAAGTCCAAGCTGGTGTCCGATTTCCGGAAGGATTTCCAGTTTTACAAAGTGCGCGAGATCAACAA
CTACCACCACGCCCACGACGCCTACCTGAACGCCGTCGTGGGAACCGCCCTGATCAAAAAGTACCCTAAG
CTGGAAAGCGAGTTCGTGTACGGCGACTACAAGGTGTACGACGTGCGGAAGATGATCGCCAAGAGCGAGC
AGGAAATCGGCAAGGCTACCGCCAAGTACTTCTTCTACAGCAACATCATGAACTTTTTCAAGACCGAGAT
TACCCTGGCCAACGGCGAGATCCGGAAGCGGCCTCTGATCGAGACAAACGGCGAAACCGGGGAGATCGTG
TGGGATAAGGGCCGGGATTTTGCCACCGTGCGGAAAGTGCTGAGCATGCCCCAAGTGAATATCGTGAAAA
AGACCGAGGTGCAGACAGGCGGCTTCAGCAAAGAGTCTATCCTGCCCAAGAGGAACAGCGATAAGCTGAT
CGCCAGAAAGAAGGACTGGGACCCTAAGAAGTACGGCGGCTTCGACAGCCCCACCGTGGCCTATTCTGTG
CTGGTGGTGGCCAAAGTGGAAAAGGGCAAGTCCAAGAAACTGAAGAGTGTGAAAGAGCTGCTGGGGATCA
CCATCATGGAAAGAAGCAGCTTCGAGAAGAATCCCATCGACTTTCTGGAAGCCAAGGGCTACAAAGAAGT
GAAAAAGGACCTGATCATCAAGCTGCCTAAGTACTCCCTGTTCGAGCTGGAAAACGGCCGGAAGAGAATG
CTGGCCTCTGCCGGCGAACTGCAGAAGGGAAACGAACTGGCCCTGCCCTCCAAATATGTGAACTTCCTGT
ACCTGGCCAGCCACTATGAGAAGCTGAAGGGCTCCCCCGAGGATAATGAGCAGAAACAGCTGTTTGTGGA
ACAGCACAAGCACTACCTGGACGAGATCATCGAGCAGATCAGCGAGTTCTCCAAGAGAGTGATCCTGGCC
GACGCTAATCTGGACAAAGTGCTGTCCGCCTACAACAAGCACCGGGATAAGCCCATCAGAGAGCAGGCCG
AGAATATCATCCACCTGTTTACCCTGACCAATCTGGGAGCCCCTGCCGCCTTCAAGTACTTTGACACCAC
CATCGACCGGAAGAGGTACACCAGCACCAAAGAGGTGCTGGACGCCACCCTGATCCACCAGAGCATCACC
GGCCTGTACGAGACACGGATCGACCTGTCTCAGCTGGGAGGTGACAGCGGCGGGAGCGGCGGGAGCGAGG
GGAGCACTAATCTGAGCGACATCATTGAGAAGAAGACTGGGAAACAGCTGGTCATTCAGGAGTCCATCCT
GATGCTGCCTGAGGAGGTGGAGGAAGTGATCGGCAACAAGCCAGAGTCTGACATCCTGGTGCACACCGCC
TACGACGAGTCCACAGATGAGAATGTGATGCTGCTGACCTCTGACGCCCCCGAGTATAAGCCTTGGGCCC
TGGTCATCCAGGATTCTAACGGCGAGAATAAGATCAAGATGCTGAGCGGAGGATCCGGAGGATCTGGAGG
CAGCACCAACCTGTCTGACATCATCGAGAAGGAGACAGGCAAGCAGCTGGTCATCCAGGAGAGCATCCTG
ATGCTGCCCGAAGAAGTCGAAGAAGTGATCGGAAACAAGCCTGAGAGCGATATCCTGGTCCATACCGCCT
ACGACGAGAGTACCGACGAAAATGTGATGCTGCTGACATCCGACGCCCCAGAGTATAAGCCCTGGGCTCT
GGTCATCCAGGATTCCAACGGAGAGAACAAAATCAAAATGCTGTCTGGCGGCTCAAAAAGAACCGCCGAC
GGCAGCGAATTCGAGCCCAAGAAGAAGAGGAAAGTCTAACCGGTCATCATCACCATCACCATTGAGTTTA
AACCCGCTGATCAGCCTCGACTGTGCCTTCTAGTTGCCAGCCATCTGTTGTTTGCCCCTCCCCCGTGCCT
TCCTTGACCCTGGAAGGTGCCACTCCCACTGTCCTTTCCTAATAAAATGAGGAAATTGCATCGCATTGTC
TGAGTAGGTGTCATTCTATTCTGGGGGGTGGGGTGGGGCAGGACAGCAAGGGGGAGGATTGGGAAGACAA
TAGCAGGCATGCTGGGGATGCGGTGGGCTCTATGGCTTCTGAGGCGGAAAGAACCAGCTGGGGCTCGATA
CCGTCGACCTCTAGCTAGAGCTTGGCGTAATCATGGTCATAGCTGTTTCCTGTGTGAAATTGTTATCCGC
TCACAATTCCACACAACATACGAGCCGGAAGCATAAAGTGTAAAGCCTAGGGTGCCTAATGAGTGAGCTA
ACTCACATTAATTGCGTTGCGCTCACTGCCCGCTTTCCAGTCAGGAAACCTGTCGTGCCAGCTGCATTAA
TGAATCGGCCAACGCGCGGGAAGAGGCGGTTTGCGTATTGGGCGCACTTCCGCTTCCTCGCTCACTGACT
CGCTGCGCTCGGTCGTTCGGCTGCGGCGAGCGGTATCAGCTCACTCAAAGGCGGTAATACGGTTATCCAC
AGAATCAGGGGATAACGCAGGAAAGAACATGTGAGCAAAAGGCCAGCAAAAGGCCAGGAACCGTAAAAAG
GCCGCGTTGCTGGCGTTTTTCCATAGGCTCCGCCCCCCTGACGAGCATCACAAAAATCGACGCTCAAGTC
AGAGGTGGCGAAACCCGACAGGACTATAAAGATACCAGGCGTTTCCCCCTGGAAGCTCCCTCGTGCGCTC
TCCTGTTCCGACCCTGCCGCTTACCGGATACCTGTCCGCCTTTCTCCCTTCGGGAAGCGTGGCGCTTTCT
CATAGCTCACGCTGTAGGTATCTCAGTTCGGTGTAGGTCGTTCGCTCCAAGCTGGGCTGTGTGCACGAAC
CCCCCGTTCAGCCCGACCGCTGCGCCTTATCCGGTAACTATCGTCTTGAGTCCAACCCGGTAAGACACGA
CTTATCGCCACTGGCAGCAGCCACTGGTAACAGGATTAGCAGAGCGAGGTATGTAGGCGGTGCTACAGAG
TTCTTGAAGTGGTGGCCTAACTACGGCTACACTAGAAGAACAGTATTTGGTATCTGCGCTCTGCTGAAGC
CAGTTACCTTCGGAAAAAGAGTTGGTAGCTCTTGATCCGGCAAACAAACCACCGCTGGTAGCGGTGGTTT
TTTTGTTTGCAAGCAGCAGATTACGCGCAGAAAAAAAGGATCTCAAGAAAATCCTTTGATCTTTTCTACG
GGGTCTGACACTCAGTGGAACGAAAACTCACGTTAAGGGATTTTGGTCATGAGATTATCAAAAAGGATCT
TCACCTAGATCCTTTTAAATTAAAAATGAAGTTTTAAATCAATCTAAAGTATATATGAGTAAACTTGGTC
TGACAGTTACCAATGCTTAATCAGTGAGGCACCTATCTCAGCGATCTGTCTATTTCGTTCATCCATAGTT
GCCTGACTCCCCGTCGTGTAGATAACTACGATACGGGAGGGCTTACCATCTGGCCCCAGTGCTGCAATGA
TACCGCGGGACCCACGCTCACCGGCTCCAGATTTATCAGCAATAAACCAGCCAGCCGGAAGGGCCGAGCG
CAGAAGTGGTCCTGCAACTTTATCCGCCTCCATCCAGTCTATTAATTGTTGCCGGGAAGCTAGAGTAAGT
AGTTCGCCAGTTAATAGTTTGCGCAACGTTGTTGCCATTGCTACAGGCATCGTGGTGTCACGCTCGTCGT
TTGGTATGGCTTCATTCAGCTCCGGTTCCCAACGATCAAGGCGAGTTACATGATCCCCCATGTTGTGCAA
AAAAGCGGTTAGCTCCTTCGGTCCTCCGATCGTTGTCAGAAGTAAGTTGGCCGCAGTGTTATCACTCATG
GTTATGGCAGCACTGCATAATTCTCTTACTGTCATGCCATCCGTAAGATGCTTTTCTGTGACTGGTGAGT
ACTCAACCAAGTCATTCTGAGAATAGTGTATGCGGCGACCGAGTTGCTCTTGCCCGGCGTCAATACGGGA
TAATACCGCGCCACATAGCAGAACTTTAAAAGTGCTCATCATTGGAAAACGTTCTTCGGGGCGAAAACTC
TCAAGGATCTTACCGCTGTTGAGATCCAGTTCGATGTAACCCACTCGTGCACCCAACTGATCTTCAGCAT
CTTTTACTTTCACCAGCGTTTCTGGGTGAGCAAAAACAGGAAGGCAAAATGCCGCAAAAAAGGGAATAAG
GGCGACACGGAAATGTTGAATACTCATACTCTTCCTTTTTCAATATTATTGAAGCATTTATCAGGGTTAT
TGTCTCATGAGCGGATACATATTTGAATGTATTTAGAAAAATAAACAAATAGGGGTTCCGCGCACATTTC
CCCGAAAAGTGCCACCTGACGTCGACGGATCGGGAGATCGATCTCCCGATCCCCTAGGGTCGACTCTCAG
TACAATCTGCTCTGATGCCGCATAGTTAAGCCAGTATCTGCTCCCTGCTTGTGTGTTGGAGGTCGCTGAG
TAGTGCGCGAGCAAAATTTAAGCTACAACAAGGCAAGGCTTGACCGACAATTGCATGAAGAATCTGCTTA
GGGTTAGGCGTTTTGCGCTGCTTCGCGATGTACGGGCCAGATATACGCGTTGACATTGATTATTGACTAG
TTATTAATAGTAATCAATTACGGGGTCATTAGTTCATAGCCCATATATGGAGTTCCGCGTTACATAACTT
ACGGTAAATGGCCCGCCTGGCTGACCGCCCAACGACCCCCGCCCATTGACGTCAATAATGACGTATGTTC
CCATAGTAACGCCAATAGGGACTTTCCATTGACGTCAATGGGTGGAGTATTTACGGTAAACTGCCCACTT
GGCAGTACATCAAGTGTATCATATGCCAAGTACGCCCCCTATTGACGTCAATGACGGTAAATGGCCCGCC
TGGCATTATGCCCAGTACATGACCTTATGGGACTTTCCTACTTGGCAGTACATCTACGTATTAGTCATCG
CTATTACCATGGTGATGCGGTTTTGGCAGTACATCAATGGGCGTGGATAGCGGTTTGACTCACGGGGATT
TCCAAGTCTCCACCCCATTGACGTCAATGGGAGTTTGTTTTGGCACCAAAATCAACGGGACTTTCCAAAA
TGTCGTAACAACTCCGCCCCATTGACGCAAATGGGCGGTAGGCGTGTACGGTGGGAGGTCTATATAAGCA
GAGCTGGTTTAGTGAACCGTCAGATCCGCTAGAGATCCGCGGCCGCTAATACGACTCACTATAGGGAGAG
CCGCCACCATGGAACAAAAACTTATTTCTGAAGAAGATCTGAAAAGGCCGGCGGCCACGAAAAAGGCCGG
CCAGGCAAAAAAGAAAAAGGGAGGTTCCGCTAGCGGAGGTTCGATGAGTTCAAAGACTGGGCCTGTCGCC
GTCGATCCAACCCTGCGCCGCCGGATTGAACCTCACGAGTTTGAAGTGTTCTTTGACCCCCGGGAGCTGA
GAAAGGAGACATGCCTGCTGTACGAGATCAACTGGGGAGGCAGGCACTCCATCTGGAGGCACACCTCTCA
GAACACAAATAAGCACGTGGAGGTGAACTTCATCGAGAAGTTTACCACAGAGCGGTACTTCTGCCCCGGC
GCGCCGGGAGGTGGTGGCAGCGGTGGAGGAGGTTCTGGGGGCGGTGGCTCAATTTTATGGCATGAGATGT
GGCATGAGGGTTTGGAAGAGGCATCTAGATTGTATTTCGGTGAAAGAAATGTCAAGGGAATGTTCGAAGT
TTTAGAACCGTTGCACGCTATGATGGAGAGAGGTCCACAGACTCTAAAGGAGACTTCCTTCAACCAAGCT
TATGGAAGGGACCTAATGGAGGCTCAAGAATGGTGTAGAAAATACATGAAAAGTGGAAATGTAAAGGACC
TTACACAAGCTTGGGATCTCTACTACCATGTTTTTAGGAGAATATCTAAATAATGACCCCCCCCCCCTAA
CGTTACTGGCCGAAGCCGCTTGGAATAAGGCCGGTGTGCGTTTGTCTATATGTTATTTTCCACCATATTG
CCGTCTTTTGGCAATGTGAGGGCCCGGAAACCTGGCCCTGTCTTCTTGACGAGCATTCCTAGGGGTCTTT
CCCCTCTCGCCAAAGG
Features (pLannotate 1.2.2; 23 found; start..end, strand, type, name):
    417..740     +  CDS            FKBP1A: FKB1A_HUMAN - Also known as FKBP1, FKBP12. Experimental evidence at protein level: Swiss-Prot protein existence level 1. Keeps in an inactive conformation TGFBR1, the TGF-beta type I serine/threonine kinase receptor, preventing TGF-beta receptor activation in absence of ligand. Recruits SMAD7 to ACVR1B which prevents the association of SMAD2 and SMAD3 with the activin receptor complex, thereby blocking the activin signal. May modulate the RYR1 calcium channel activity. PPIases accelerate the folding of proteins. It catalyzes the cis-trans isomerization of proline imidic peptide bonds in oligop
    786..1238    +  CDS            Apobec1 (fragment): ABEC1_RAT - Experimental evidence at protein level: Swiss-Prot protein existence level 1. Catalytic component of the apolipoprotein B mRNA editing enzyme complex which is responsible for the postranscriptional editing of a CAA codon for Gln to a UAA codon for stop in the APOB mRNA. May also play a role in the epigenetic regulation of gene expression by participating in DNA demethylation. From Rattus norvegicus (Rat).
   1335..2936    +  CDS            dCas9(N): N-terminal portion of catalytically inactive Streptococcus pyogenes dCas9 carrying the D10A mutation (Zetsche et al., 2015)
   2937..5431    +  CDS            Cas9(C) (fragment): C-terminal portion of Streptococcus pyogenes Cas9 (Zetsche et al., 2015)
   5745..5993    +  CDS            UGI: UNGI_BPPB2 - Experimental evidence at protein level: Swiss-Prot protein existence level 1. This protein binds specifically and reversibly to the host uracil-DNA glycosylase, preventing removal of uracil residues from PBS2 DNA by the host uracil-excision repair system. From Bacillus phage PBS2 (Bacteriophage PBS2).
   6111..6335    +  polyA_signal   bGH poly(A) signal: bovine growth hormone polyadenylation signal
   6339..6360    +  promoter       SV40 promoter (fragment): SV40 enhancer and early promoter
   6365..6381    +  misc_feature   MCS (fragment): pBluescript multiple cloning site
   6430..6446    -  protein_bind   lac operator: The lac repressor binds to the lac operator to inhibit transcription in E. coli. This inhibition can be relieved by adding lactose or isopropyl-β-D-thiogalactopyranoside (IPTG). lac repressor encoded by lacI
   6454..6484    -  promoter       lac promoter: promoter for the E. coli lac operon
   6499..6520    -  protein_bind   CAP binding site: CAP binding activates transcription in the presence of cAMP. E. coli catabolite activator protein
   6533..6625    -  CDS            lacI (fragment): lac repressor; lacI; The lac repressor binds to the lac operator to inhibit transcription in E. coli. This inhibition can be relieved by adding lactose or isopropyl-β-D-thiogalactopyranoside (IPTG).
   6808..7396    -  rep_origin     ori: high-copy-number ColE1/pMB1/pBR322/pUC origin of replication
   7567..8427    -  CDS            AmpR: β-lactamase; bla; confers resistance to ampicillin, carbenicillin, and related antibiotics
   8428..8532    -  promoter       AmpR promoter: bla
   8603..8647    -  misc_feature   bom (fragment): basis of mobility region from pBR322
   8802..9181    +  enhancer       CMV enhancer: human cytomegalovirus immediate early enhancer
   9182..9385    +  promoter       CMV promoter: human cytomegalovirus (CMV) immediate early promoter
   9427..9445    +  promoter       T7 promoter: promoter for bacteriophage T7 RNA polymerase
   9492..9539    +  CDS            nucleoplasmin NLS: bipartite nuclear localization signal from nucleoplasmin
   9564..9797    +  CDS            Apobec1 (fragment): ABEC1_RAT - Experimental evidence at protein level: Swiss-Prot protein existence level 1. Catalytic component of the apolipoprotein B mRNA editing enzyme complex which is responsible for the postranscriptional editing of a CAA codon for Gln to a UAA codon for stop in the APOB mRNA. May also play a role in the epigenetic regulation of gene expression by participating in DNA demethylation. From Rattus norvegicus (Rat).
   9849..10130   +  CDS            MTOR (fragment): MTOR_HUMAN - Also known as FRAP, FRAP1, FRAP2, RAFT1, RAPT1. Experimental evidence at protein level: Swiss-Prot protein existence level 1. Serine/threonine protein kinase which is a central regulator of cellular metabolism, growth and survival in response to hormones, growth factors, nutrients, energy and stress signals (PubMed:12087098, PubMed:12150925, PubMed:12150926, PubMed:12231510, PubMed:12718876, PubMed:14651849, PubMed:15268862, PubMed:15467718, PubMed:15545625, PubMed:15718470, PubMed:18497260, PubMed:18762023, PubMed:18925875, PubMed:20516213, PubMed:20537536, PubMed:21659604, PubMe
  10238..394     +  misc_feature   IRES (across the origin): internal ribosome entry site (IRES) of the encephalomyocarditis virus (EMCV)
