[The description below was written by a language model from this plasmid's Addgene catalogue record and pLannotate feature annotations shown in this document.]
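Description:
CMV-evoA1-seBE4max-IRES is a 10.3 kb mammalian expression plasmid on a pCMV backbone that encodes a split-engineered cytosine base editor whose activity is controlled by a small molecule. It is propagated in E. coli from a high-copy ColE1/pUC-type origin under ampicillin selection (AmpR with its bla promoter). Remnants of lac regulatory elements and a pBR322 bom fragment are backbone leftovers.

The payload is a single bicistronic transcript driven by the CMV enhancer/promoter and terminated by the bGH polyadenylation signal; a T7 promoter lies just upstream of the coding region. The first cistron carries a bipartite nucleoplasmin NLS, an N-terminal fragment of rat APOBEC1 (the evolved "evoA1" deaminase, going by the name) and a fragment of human mTOR, which presumably corresponds to the rapamycin-binding FRB domain. An EMCV IRES then initiates translation of the second cistron: human FKBP12 fused to the remaining C-terminal APOBEC1 fragment, followed by Streptococcus pyogenes Cas9 carrying D10A and the phage PBS2 uracil glycosylase inhibitor (UGI). The tool annotates the D10A portion as dCas9, but the BE4max architecture normally uses a D10A nickase. The catalogue entry records a UGI-E11K mutation and an N-terminal myc tag, although the myc tag is not annotated in the feature table, and only one UGI copy is annotated.

This arrangement implies that the deaminase is divided into two inactive halves that reassemble only when a dimerising ligand such as rapamycin bridges the FKBP12 and mTOR-derived domains, restoring C-to-T editing at the Cas9-targeted site. The guide RNA is not encoded here and must be supplied separately. The stated use is small-molecule controlled base editing in mammalian cells.
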