Addgene plasmid #174699: CMV-evoA1-seBE4max-IRES
Purpose: Small-molecule controlled base editing
Depositing lab: Rahul Kohli. Depositing organization: University of Pennsylvania. Publication: Controllable genome editing with split-engineered base editors. Berrios KN, Evitt NH, DeWeerd RA, Ren D, Luo M, Barka A, Wang T, Bartman CR, Lan Y, Green AM, Shi J, Kohli RM. Nat Chem Biol. 2021 Dec;17(12):1262-1270. doi: 10.1038/s41589-021-00880-w. Epub 2021 Oct 18. PubMed 34663942.
Backbone
  Vector backbone: pCMV
  Vector type: Mammalian Expression
Growth in bacteria
  Bacterial resistance: Ampicillin, 100 μg/mL
  Growth temperature: 37°C
  Growth strain: DH5alpha
  Copy number: High Copy
Gene/Insert
  Gene/Insert name: evoA1-seBE4max-IRES
  Species: H. sapiens (human), R. norvegicus (rat)
  Mutation: UGI-E11K
  Promoter: CMV
  Tag / fusion protein: myc tag (N terminal on insert)
  Cloning method: Gibson Cloning
  Sequencing primers: 5′ Unknown
Terms and licenses: Academic/Nonprofit Terms; Industry Terms: Not Available to Industry
Depositor comments: 5' Cloning Site: NotI (unknown if destroyed), 3' Cloning Site: XmaI (unknown if destroyed).
How to cite: CMV-evoA1-seBE4max-IRES was a gift from Rahul Kohli (Addgene plasmid # 174699 ; http://n2t.net/addgene:174699 ; RRID:Addgene_174699)
